>Addgene plasmid #206090 | mEos Cav2.2 W391A pRK5 | addgene full sequence | sequence record 415438 | Addgene NGS Result
GACCCGCTCAGCCGGCCCCTGGCGCCCGGCTCGCGCATCGGCTCCGACCCCTACCTGGGGCAGCGGCTGG
ACAGCGAGGCGCCCGCCCGTGCCCTGCCCGAGGACGCGCCCGCCTTTGAGGAGACCGCGGCCAGCAACTC
GGGCCGCTCCTCCCGGACCTCGTACGTGTCCTCACTGACCTCGCAGCCCCCGCCGCTGCGCCGCGTGCCC
AACGGCTACCACTGCACTCTGGGGCTGGGCGGGGGCGGCCGGGCGCGGCGCGGCTGCCACCACCCCGACC
GCGACCGCCGGTGCTAGACTAGTTCTAGCAAGCTTGGCCGCCATGGCCCAACTTGTTTATTGCAGCTTAT
AATGGTTACAAATAAAGCAATAGCATCACAAATTTCACAAATAAAGCATTTTTTTCACTGCATTCTAGTT
GTGGTTTGTCCAAACTCATCAATGTATCTTATCATGTCTGGATCGGGAATTAATTCGGCGCAGCACCATG
GCCTGAAATAACCTCTGAAAGAGGAACTTGGTTAGGTACCTTCTGAGGCGGAAAGAACCAGCTGTGGAAT
GTGTGTCAGTTAGGGTGTGGAAAGTCCCCAGGCTCCCCAGCAGGCAGAAGTATGCAAAGCATGCATCTCA
ATTAGTCAGCAACCAGGTGTGGAAAGTCCCCAGGCTCCCCAGCAGGCAGAAGTATGCAAAGCATGCATCT
CAATTAGTCAGCAACCATAGTCCCGCCCCTAACTCCGCCCATCCCGCCCCTAACTCCGCCCAGTTCCGCC
CATTCTCCGCCCCATGGCTGACTAATTTTTTTTATTTATGCAGAGGCCGAGGCCGCCTCGGCCTCTGAGC
TATTCCAGAAGTAGTGAGGAGGCTTTTTTGGAGGCCTAGGCTTTTGCAAAAAGCTGTTAACAGCTTGGCA
CTGGCCGTCGTTTTACAACGTCGTGACTGGGAAAACCCTGGCGTTACCCAACTTAATCGCCTTGCAGCAC
ATCCCCCTTTCGCCAGCTGGCGTAATAGCGAAGAGGCCCGCACCGATCGCCCTTCCCAACAGTTGCGCAG
CCTGAATGGCGAATGGCGCCTGATGCGGTATTTTCTCCTTACGCATCTGTGCGGTATTTCACACCGCATA
[142 nt withheld, positions 1121-1262]
C
[141 nt withheld, positions 1264-1404]
CCTTTGACGTTGGAGTCCACGTTCTTT
[37 nt withheld, positions 1432-1468]
ACCCTATCTCGGGCTATTCTTTTGATTTATAAGGGATTTTGCCGATTTCGGCCTATTGGTTAAAAAATGA
GCTGATTTAACAAAAATTTAACGCGAATTTTAACAAAATATTAACGTTTACAATTTTATGGTGCACTCTC
AGTACAATCTGCTCTGATGCCGCATAGTTAAGCCAGCCCCGACACCCGCCAACACCCGCTGACGCGCCCT
GACGGGCTTGTCTGCTCCCGGCATCCGCTTACAGACAAGCTGTGACCGTCTCCGGGAGCTGCATGTGTCA
GAGGTTTTCACCGTCATCACCGAAACGCGCGAGACGAAAGGGCCTCGTGATACGCCTATTTTTATAGGTT
AATGTCATGATAATAATGGTTTCTTAGACGTCAGGTGGCACTTTTCGGGGAAATGTGCGCGGAACCCCTA
TTTGTTTATTTTTCTAAATACATTCAAATATGTATCCGCTCATGAGACAATAACCCTGATAAATGCTTCA
ATAATATTGAAAAAGGAAGAGTATGAGTATTCAACATTTCCGTGTCGCCCTTATTCCCTTTTTTGCGGCA
TTTTGCCTTCCTGTTTTTGCTCACCCAGAAACGCTGGTGAAAGTAAAAGATGCTGAAGATCAGTTGGGTG
CACGAGTGGGTTACATCGAACTGGATCTCAACAGCGGTAAGATCCTTGAGAGTTTTCGCCCCGAAGAACG
TTTTCCAATGATGAGCACTTTTAAAGTTCTGCTATGTGGCGCGGTATTATCCCGTATTGACGCCGGGCAA
GAGCAACTCGGTCGCCGCATACACTATTCTCAGAATGACTTGGTTGAGTACTCACCAGTCACAGAAAAGC
ATCTTACGGATGGCATGACAGTAAGAGAATTATGCAGTGCTGCCATAACCATGAGTGATAACACTGCGGC
CAACTTACTTCTGACAACGATCGGAGGACCGAAGGAGCTAACCGCTTTTTTGCACAACATGGGGGATCAT
GTAACTCGCCTTGATCGTTGGGAACCGGAGCTGAATGAAGCCATACCAAACGACGAGCGTGACACCACGA
TGCCTGTAGCAATGGCAACAACGTTGCGCAAACTATTAACTGGCGAACTACTTACTCTAGCTTCCCGGCA
ACAATTAATAGACTGGATGGAGGCGGATAAAGTTGCAGGACCACTTCTGCGCTCGGCCCTTCCGGCTGGC
TGGTTTATTGCTGATAAATCTGGAGCCGGTGAGCGTGGGTCTCGCGGTATCATTGCAGCACTGGGGCCAG
ATGGTAAGCCCTCCCGTATCGTAGTTATCTACACGACGGGGAGTCAGGCAACTATGGATGAACGAAATAG
ACAGATCGCTGAGATAGGTGCCTCACTGATTAAGCATTGGTAACTGTCAGACCAAGTTTACTCATATATA
CTTTAGATTGATTTAAAACTTCATTTTTAATTTAAAAGGATCTAGGTGAAGATCCTTTTTGATAATCTCA
TGACCAAAATCCCTTAACGTGAGTTTTCGTTCCACTGAGCGTCAGACCCCGTAGAAAAGATCAAAGGATC
TTCTTGAGATCCTTTTTTTCTGCGCGTAATCTGCTGCTTGCAAACAAAAAAACCACCGCTACCAGCGGTG
GTTTGTTTGCCGGATCAAGAGCTACCAACTCTTTTTCCGAAGGTAACTGGCTTCAGCAGAGCGCAGATAC
CAAATACTGTTCTTCTAGTGTAGCCGTAGTTAGGCCACCACTTCAAGAACTCTGTAGCACCGCCTACATA
CCTCGCTCTGCTAATCCTGTTACCAGTGGCTGCTGCCAGTGGCGATAAGTCGTGTCTTACCGGGTTGGAC
TCAAGACGATAGTTACCGGATAAGGCGCAGCGGTCGGGCTGAACGGGGGGTTCGTGCACACAGCCCAGCT
TGGAGCGAACGACCTACACCGAACTGAGATACCTACAGCGTGAGCTATGAGAAAGCGCCACGCTTCCCGA
AGGGAGAAAGGCGGACAGGTATCCGGTAAGCGGCAGGGTCGGAACAGGAGAGCGCACGAGGGAGCTTCCA
GGGGGAAACGCCTGGTATCTTTATAGTCCTGTCGGGTTTCGCCACCTCTGACTTGAGCGTCGATTTTTGT
GATGCTCGTCAGGGGGGCGGAGCCTATGGAAAAACGCCAGCAACGCGGCCTTTTTACGGTTCCTGGCCTT
TTGCTGGCCTTTTGCTCACATGTTCTTTCCTGCGTTATCCCCTGATTCTGTGGATAACCGTATTACCGCC
TTTGAGTGAGCTGATACCGCTCGCCGCAGCCGAACGACCGAGCGCAGCGAGTCAGTGAGCGAGGAAGCGG
AAGAGCGCCCAATACGCAAACCGCCTCTCCCCGCGCGTTGGCCGATTCATTAATGCAGCTGGCACGACAG
GTTTCCCGACTGGAAAGCGGGCAGTGAGCGCAACGCAATTAATGTGAGTTAGCTCACTCATTAGGCACCC
CAGGCTTTACACTTTATGCTTCCGGCTCGTATGTTGTGTGGAATTGTGAGCGGATAACAATTTCACACAG
GAAACAGCTATGACATGATTACGAATTAATTCGAGCTCGCCCGACATTGATTATTGACTAGTTATTAATA
GTAATCAATTACGGGGTCATTAGTTCATAGCCCATATATGGAGTTCCGCGTTACATAACTTACGGTAAAT
GGCCCGCCTGGCTGACCGCCCAACGACCCCCGCCCATTGACGTCAATAATGACGTATGTTCCCATAGTAA
CGCCAATAGGGACTTTCCATTGACGTCAATGGGTGGAGTATTTACGGTAAACTGCCCACTTGGCAGTACA
TCAAGTGTATCATATGCCAAGTACGCCCCCTATTGACGTCAATGACGGTAAATGGCCCGCCTGGCATTAT
GCCCAGTACATGACCTTATGGGACTTTCCTACTTGGCAGTACATCTACGTATTAGTCATCGCTATTACCA
TGGTGATGCGGTTTTGGCAGTACATCAATGGGCGTGGATAGCGGTTTGACTCACGGGGATTTCCAAGTCT
CCACCCCATTGACGTCAATGGGAGTTTGTTTTGGCACCAAAATCAACGGGACTTTCCAAAATGTCGTAAC
AACTCCGCCCCATTGACGCAAATGGGCGGTAGGCGTGTACGGTGGGAGGTCTATATAAGCAGAGCTCGTT
TAGTGAACCGTCAGATCGCCTGGAGACGCCATCCACGCTGTTTTGACCTCCATAGAAGACACCGGGACCG
ATCCAGCCTCCGCGGCCGGGAACGGTGCATTGGAACGCGGATTCCCCGTGCCAAGAGTGACGTAAGTACC
GCCTATAGAGTCTATAGGCCCACCCCCTTGGCTTCGTTAGAACGCGGCTACAATTAATACATAACCTTAT
GTATCATACACATACGATTTAGGTGACACTATAGAATAACATCCACTTTGCCTTTCTCTCCACAGGTGTC
CACTCCCAGGTCCAACTGCACCTCGGTTCTATCGATTGAATTCGGATCCATGAGTGCGATTAAGCCAGAC
ATGAAGATCAAACTCCGTATGGAAGGCAACGTAAACGGGCACCACTTTGTGATCGACGGAGATGGTACAG
GCAAGCCTTTTGAGGGAAAACAGAGTATGGATCTTGAAGTCAAAGAGGGCGGACCTCTGCCTTTTGCCTT
TGATATCCTGACCACTGCATTCCATTACGGCAACAGGGTATTCGCCAAATATCCAGACAACATACAAGAC
TATTTTAAGCAGTCGTTTCCTAAGGGGTATTCGTGGGAACGAAGCTTGACTTTCGAAGACGGGGGCATTT
GCATTGCCAGAAACGACATAACAATGGAAGGGGACACTTTCTATAATAAAGTTCGATTTTATGGTACCAA
CTTTCCCGCCAATGGTCCAGTTATGCAGAAGAAGACGCTGAAATGGGAGCCCTCCACTGAGAAAATGTAT
GTGCGTGATGGAGTGCTGACGGGTGATATTCATATGGCTTTGTTGCTTGAAGGAAATGCCCATTACCGAT
GTGACTTCAGAACTACTTACAAAGCTAAGGAGAAGGGTGTCAAGTTACCAGGCTACCACTTTGTGGACCA
CTGCATTGAGATTTTAAGCCATGACAAAGATTACAACAAGGTTAAGCTGTATGAGCATGCTGTTGCTCAT
TCTGGATTGCCTGACAATGCCAGACGAGTCCGCTTCGGGGACGAGCTGGGCGGCCGCTATGGGGGCGCGG
GCGGCGCGGAGCGGGCCCGGGGCGGCGGGGCCGGCGGGGCTGGCGGCCCGGGCCCCGGGGGGCTGCCGCC
GGGCCAGCGGGTCCTCTACAAACAGTCGATCGCGCAGCGCGCGCGGACCATGGCGCTGTACAACCCCATC
CCGGTCAAGCAGAACTGCTTCACCGTCAACCGCTCGCTCTTCGTCTTCAGCGAGGACAACGTCGTCCGCA
AATACGCCAAGCGCATCACCGAGTGGCCTCCGTTCGAGTACATGATCCTGGCCACCATCATCGCCAACTG
CATCGTGCTGGCCCTGGAGCAGCACCTCCCTGACGGGGACAAGACGCCTATGTCCGAGCGCCTGGATGAC
ACCGAGCCCTACTTCATTGGGATCTTCTGCTTCGAGGCGGGGATCAAGATCCTGGCCCTGGGCTTTGTTC
TGCACAAGGGCTCCTATCTGCGGAACGGCTGGAACGTCATGGACTTCGTGGTAGTCCTCACGGGGATTCT
TGCCACAGCCGGAACCGACTTCGACCTGCGAACGCTGAGGGCTGTGCGTGTGCTAAGGCCCCTGAAGCTG
GTGTCTGGGATTCCGAGCTTGCAGGTGGTGCTCAAGTCCATCATGAAGGCCATGGTCCCGCTGCTGCAGA
TCGGGCTGCTGCTCTTCTTCGCCATCCTCATGTTTGCCATCATCGGCCTCGAGTTCTACATGGGCAAGTT
CCACAAGGCCTGCTTCCCCAACAGCACAGACCCAGATCCCGTGGGTGACTTCCCCTGTGGCAAGGAGGCC
CCGGCCCGGCTCTGTGAGGGAGACACGGAGTGCCGGGAGTACTGGGCCGGACCCAACTTTGGTATCACCA
ACTTTGACAACATCCTGTTTGCCATCTTGACCGTGTTCCAGTGCATCACCATGGAGGGCTGGACTGACAT
CCTCTACAATACAAACGATGCAGCCGGCAACACGTGGAACTGGCTCTACTTCATCCCTCTCATCATCATC
GGCTCCTTCTTCATGCTCAACCTGGTGCTGGGTGTGCTCTCAGGAGAGTTTGCTAAGGAGCGCGAGAGAG
TGGAGAACCGCCGCGCCTTCCTGAAGCTCCGGCGGCAGCAGCAGATTGAGCGGGAGCTCAACGGGTACCT
GGAGGCGATCTTCAAGGCTGAGGAAGTCATGCTGGCTGAGGAGGACAGGAACGCAGAGGAGAAGTCCCCT
CTGGATGCAGTGTTGAAGAGAGCAGCTGCCAAGAAGAGCAGAAGCGACCTGATCCAGGCCGAGGAGGGGG
AGGGCCGGCTCACAGGCCTCTGTGCTCCCGGTTCCCCGTTCGCCCGTGCCAGCCTGAAAAGCGGGAAGAC
GGAGAGCTCGTCGTACTTCCGGAGGAAGGAGAAGATGTTCCGCTTCTTCATCCGGCGCATGGTGAAGGCA
CAGAGCTTCTACTGGACGGTGCTGTGTGTGGTGGCACTGAACACACTGTGCGTGGCCATGGTGCACTACA
ACCAGCCGCAGCGGCTCACCACGGCATTGTACTTTGCAGAGTTTGTTTTCCTGGGTCTCTTCCTCACAGA
GATGTCCCTGAAGATGTATGGCCTGGGGCCCAGGAGCTACTTCCGGTCCTCCTTCAACTGTTTTGACTTT
GGGGTCATCGTGGGCAGTATCTTTGAAGTGGTCTGGGCTGCTGTCAAGCCAGGGACCTCCTTCGGGATCA
GTGTTCTGCGGGCTCTGCGCTTACTGAGAATCTTCAAGGTCACCAAATACTGGAACTCCCTACGGAACCT
GGTGGTGTCTCTGCTCAACTCCATGAAGTCCATCATCAGCCTCCTCTTCCTGCTCTTCCTGTTCATTGTT
GTCTTTGCTCTGCTGGGGATGCAGCTGTTTGGAGGCCAGTTCAACTTTAAAGACGAGACCCCAACGACCA
ACTTTGACACCTTCCCTGCTGCTATCCTCACCGTCTTCCAGATCCTGACCGGAGAGGACTGGAATGCGGT
CATGTACCACGGGATCGAGTCGCAAGGTGGCGTCAGCAGAGGAATGTTCTCCTCCTTCTACTTCATTGTC
CTCACTCTGTTTGGGAACTACACCCTGCTGAATGTCTTCCTGGCCATTGCTGTGGACAACCTTGCCAATG
CTCAGGAGCTGACCAAGGATGAAGAGGAGATGGAAGAAGCAGCCAATCAGAAACTCGCCTTGCAGAAGGC
CAAGGAAGTGGCTGAAGTCAGCCCCATGTCTGCTGCGAACATCTCCATTGCCGCCAGGCAGCAGAACTCG
GCCAAAGCGCGCTCGGTGTGGGAGCAGCGAGCCAGCCAGCTGCGGCTGCAGAACCTGAGGGCCAGCTGCG
AGGCGCTGTACAGCGAGATGGACCCCGAGGAGAGGCTGCGCTACGCCACCGCGCGCCACCTGCGGCCCGA
CGTGAAGACGCACCTGGACCGGCCGCTGGTGGTTGAGCCCGGCCGCGACGCTCCGCGGGGCCCCCCGGGG
GGGAAGTCCCGGCCGGATGGCTCGGAGGCCCCCGAGGGTGCGGATCCCCCGCGCAGGCATCACCGGCACC
GAGACAAGGACAAGGCTCCCGCCACGGTCCCCTCGGCGGGGGAACAGGACAGAGCCGAAGCTCTGAGGGC
AGAGGGCGGGGAGCTGGGGCCCCGCGAGGAGCGGGGGCGGCCACGCCGCAGCCGCAGCAAGGAGGCCCCG
GGCGCCCCGGAGGTGCGCAGCGATCGCGGCCGTGGCCCGTGTCCTGAAGGTGGTCGGCGCCACCACCGGC
GCGGGTCACCGGAGGAGGCAGCTGAGAGGGAGCCCCGCCGCCACCGCGCGCACCGGCACGGGCCCGACCC
GGGCAAGGAGGGCCCAGCGTCCGGGACCAGGGGCGAGCGGCGCGCACGACACCGCACGGGCCCCCGGGCG
TGCCCCCGGGAGGCTGAGAGCAGCGAGGAGCCTGCGCGGCGGCACCGGGCTCGGCACAAGGCGCCGCCCA
CCCAGGAGACCGCGGAGAAGGACAAGGAGGCTGCCGAGAAGGGGGGCGAGGCCACGGAGGCCGAGAAGGA
CAAGGAGGCTCGGAACCACCAGCCCAAGGAGCTGCCCTGTGACCTGGAGGCCATCGGCATGCTGGGAGTG
GGCGCTGTGCATACGCTGCCCAGCACCTGTCTGCAGAAGGTGGAGGAGCAGCCAGAGGATGCGGACAACC
AGCGGAACGTCACCCGCATGGGTAGTCAGCCCCCGGACACCAGCACCACTGTGCACATTCCTGTGACGCT
GACCGGCCCCCCCGGGGAGACCACGGTAGTGCCCAGTGGAAACGTGGACCTGGAAAGTCAAGCAGAGGGG
AAGAAGGAGGTGGAAACCAGCGATGTGATGAGGAGCGGCCCTCGGCCCATTGTCCCGTACAGTTCCATGT
TCTGTTTAAGCCCAACCAACCTGCTGCGCCGCTGCTGCCACTACATTGTGACCATGCGATACTTCGAGAT
GGTCATCCTCGTGGTCATCGCCCTGAGCAGCATCGCCCTGGCTGCCGAGGACCCCGTGAGAACAGACTCT
CCCAGGAATAATGCTCTGAAGTACATGGACTACATCTTCACAGGCGTCTTCACCTTCGAGATGGTGATAA
AGATGATCGATTTGGGACTGCTGCTACACCCTGGAGCCTATTTCCGGGATCTGTGGAACATTCTGGACTT
CATTGTGGTCAGTGGGGCCCTGGTGGCATTTGCTTTCTCAGGATCCAAAGGGAAAGACATCAGCACCATC
AAATCCCTGAGAGTCCTGCGTGTGCTGCGGCCACTCAAGACCATCAAGCGGCTGCCCAAGCTCAAGGCCG
TGTTTGACTGTGTGGTGAACTCACTGAAAAACGTCCTCAACATCCTGATCGTCTACATGCTCTTCATGTT
CATCTTTGCCGTCATTGCCGTGCAGCTCTTCAAAGGGAAGTTCTTCTACTGCACGGACGAATCCAAGGAG
CTGGAGCGTGACTGCAGGGGTCAGTATTTGGATTATGAGAAGGAGGAAGTGGAAGCTCAACCGAGGCAGT
GGAAGAAATATGACTTCCACTATGACAACGTGCTCTGGGCTCTGCTAACGCTCTTCACGGTGTCCACAGG
GGAAGGGTGGCCCATGGTGCTGAAACACTCTGTGGATGCCACCTACGAGGAGCAGGGCCCGAGCCCCGGG
TACCGCATGGAGCTCTCCATCTTCTACGTGGTCTACTTTGTGGTCTTTCCCTTCTTCTTTGTCAACATCT
TCGTGGCCTTGATCATCATCACCTTCCAGGAGCAGGGGGACAAGGTGATGTCCGAGTGCAGCCTGGAGAA
GAACGAGAGGGCTTGCATCGACTTTGCCATCAGCGCCAGACCCCTGACGCGGTACATGCCCCAGAACAAG
CAGTCGTTCCAGTATAAGACGTGGACGTTCGTGGTGTCCCCACCTTTTGAGTACTTCATCATGGCTATGA
TCGCCCTCAACACTGTGGTGCTGATGATGAAGTTCTACGATGCGCCGTACGAGTATGAGCTAATGCTGAA
ATGCCTGAACATCGTGTTCACGTCCATGTTCTCCATGGAGTGTGTGCTGAAGATCATCGCCTTCGGGGTG
CTGAACTATTTCAGAGATGCCTGGAATGTCTTTGACTTTGTCACGGTGTTGGGAAGTATTACTGATATTT
TGGTAACAGAGATTGCGAACAACTTCATCAACCTCAGCTTCCTGCGCCTGTTCCGGGCCGCGCGGCTCAT
CAAGCTGCTGCGCCAGGGCTACACCATCCGCATCCTGCTTTGGACCTTCGTGCAGTCCTTCAAGGCGCTG
CCCTACGTGTGTCTCCTCATCGCCATGCTCTTCTTCATCTACGCCATCATTGGCATGCAGGTTTTTGGGA
ACATCGCCCTGGACGATGACACCAGCATCAACAGGCACAATAACTTCCGGACGTTTCTGCAGGCCTTGAT
GTTGCTGTTCAGGAGCGCCACGGGGGAGGCCTGGCACGAGATAATGCTGTCGTGCCTCAGCAGCCGGGCC
TGCGACGAGCACTCCAATGCCAGCGAGTGCGGCAGCGACTTTGCCTACTTTTACTTCGTCTCCTTCATCT
TCCTCTGCTCCTTTCTGATGTTGAACCTCTTTGTGGCTGTGATCATGGACAATTTTGAGTACCTTACACG
GGACTCTTCCATCTTAGGGCCTCACCACCTGGATGAGTTCATCCGGGTCTGGGCTGAATACGACCCGGCC
GCGTGTGGGCGCATCAGTTACAGTGACATGTTTGAGATGCTGAAGCACATGTCCCCACCCCTGGGGCTGG
GGAAGAAGTGCCCTGCTCGAGTCGCGTACAAGCGCCTGGTCCGCATGAACATGCCCATCTCCAGTGAGGA
CATGACGGTGCACTTCACATCCACGCTGATGGCTCTCATTCGGACAGCGCTGGACATCAAGCTGGCACCA
GCTGGGACCAAGCAGCACCAGTGCGACGCAGAGCTGAGGAAGGAGATTTCCTGTGTGTGGGCCAATCTGC
CCCAGAAGACCCTGGACTTACTGGTACCACCCCATAAGCCTGACGAGATGACGGTGGGCAAAGTCTATGC
AGCTCTGATGATCTTCGACTTCTACAAACAGAACAAAACCAGCAGAGACCAGACTCAGCAAGCCCCCGGA
GGCCTGTCCCAGCTGGGCCCCGTGTCCCTGTTCCACCCGCTGAAGGCCACGCTGGAGCAGACTCAGCCGG
CGCTGCGTGGAGCCCGGGCTTTCCTGCGGCAGAAGAGTTCTGCCTCCCTGAGCAACGGCGGGGCCGTACA
AACCCAGGAGAGCGGCATCAAGGAATCGGTTTCTTGGGGCACTCAGAGGACCCAGGATGTGCTTTGCGAG
GCCAGGGCACCCCTGGAGCGGGGCCACTCAGCTGAGATCCCAGTCGGGCAGCCTGGGACACTGGCTGTAG
ATGTCCAGATGCAGAACATGACTCTGAGTGGCCCTGACGCCGAGCCGCAGCCAGGGCTGGAGAGCCAGGG
CCGAGCCGCCTCCATGCCCCGCCTGGCCGCAGAAACACAGCCCGCGCCTGACGCCAGCCCCATGAAGCGC
TCCATCTCCACGCTGGCCCCGCGCCCCCACACGGCCCGGCTCGGCAGCACCGCGCTGGACCGCCCAGCCC
CCAGCCAGGCCCCGCACCATCACCACCACCGCTGCCACCGCCGCAGGGACAGGAAGCAGCGGTCCCTGGA
GAAGGGTCCCAGCCTGTCTGCTGACACAGATGGGGCCCCCGACAGCACGGTGGGGCCAGGACTGCCCACG
GGGGAGGGCCCCCCCGGCTGCAGGCGGGAGCGGGAGCGCAGGCAGGAGCGGGGCCGGTCCCAGGAGCGGA
GGCAGCCCTCGTCCTCCTCCTCGGAGAAGCATCGCTTCTACTCCTGTGACCGCTTCGGGGGCCGCGAACC
CCCACAGCCCAAGCCCTCCCTCAGTAGTCACCCCACGTCGCCGACGGCCGGGCAGGAGCCGGGACCCCAC
CCGCAGGGGAGTGGTTCGGTTCACGGGAGCCCCCTGCTGTCCACATCTGGTGCTAGCACCCCGGGCCGGG
GGCGGAGGCAGCTCCCCCAGACCCCCTTGACCCCCCGCCCCAGCGTCACCTACAAGACGGCCAACTCCTC
GCCTGTCCACTTCGCCGGGGCACCGAGCGGCCTCCCCGCCTTCTCCCCCGGCCGGCTCAGCCGGGGCCTC
TCAGAACACAACGCCCTGCTGCAGAGG
Features (pLannotate 1.2.2; 21 found; start..end, strand, type, name):
    330..464     +  polyA_signal   SV40 poly(A) signal: SV40 polyadenylation signal
    533..890     +  promoter       SV40 promoter: SV40 enhancer and early promoter
    909..1063    +  CDS            lacZα (fragment): LacZα fragment of β-galactosidase; lacZ fragment
   1069..1120    -  misc_feature   bom (fragment): basis of mobility region from pBR322
   1139..1519    +  rep_origin     M13 ori (sequence partly withheld): M13 bacteriophage origin of replication; arrow indicates direction of (+) strand synthesis
   1595..1644    -  misc_feature   bom (fragment): basis of mobility region from pBR322
   1746..1781    -  CDS            rop (fragment): Rop protein, which maintains plasmids at low copy number; rop
   1876..1980    +  promoter       AmpR promoter: bla
   1981..2841    +  CDS            AmpR: β-lactamase; bla; confers resistance to ampicillin, carbenicillin, and related antibiotics
   3012..3600    +  rep_origin     ori: high-copy-number ColE1/pMB1/pBR322/pUC origin of replication
   3783..3875    +  CDS            lacI (fragment): lac repressor; lacI; The lac repressor binds to the lac operator to inhibit transcription in E. coli. This inhibition can be relieved by adding lactose or isopropyl-β-D-thiogalactopyranoside (IPTG).
   3888..3909    +  protein_bind   CAP binding site: CAP binding activates transcription in the presence of cAMP. E. coli catabolite activator protein
   3924..3954    +  promoter       lac promoter: promoter for the E. coli lac operon
   3958..3980    +  protein_bind   lac operator (fragment): The lac repressor binds to the lac operator to inhibit transcription in E. coli. This inhibition can be relieved by adding lactose or isopropyl-β-D-thiogalactopyranoside (IPTG). lac repressor encoded by lacI
   4031..4410    +  enhancer       CMV enhancer: human cytomegalovirus immediate early enhancer
   4411..4614    +  promoter       CMV promoter: human cytomegalovirus (CMV) immediate early promoter
   4750..4793    +  intron         CMV intron (fragment): modified intron A from human cytomegalovirus
   4845..4863    +  promoter       SP6 promoter: promoter for bacteriophage SP6 RNA polymerase
   4867..4904    +  CDS            IgH signal sequence (fragment): signal sequence from the mouse immunoglobulin heavy chain variable region
   4948..5625    +  CDS            mEos2: mEos2 is a photoconvertible green/yellow fluorescent protein published in 2009, derived from Lobophyllia hemprichii. It has moderate acid sensitivity.
   5626..294     +  CDS            CACNA1B (across the origin): CAC1B_RABIT - Also known as CACH5, CACNL1A5. Experimental evidence at protein level: Swiss-Prot protein existence level 1. Voltage-sensitive calcium channels (VSCC) mediate the entry of calcium ions into excitable cells and are also involved in a variety of calcium-dependent processes, including muscle contraction, hormone or neurotransmitter release, gene expression, cell motility, cell division and cell death. The isoform alpha-1B gives rise to N-type calcium currents. N-type calcium channels belong to the 'high-voltage activated' (HVA) group and are specifically blocked by omega-conotoxin-
