[The description below was written by a language model from this plasmid's Addgene catalogue record and pLannotate feature annotations shown in this document.]
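Description:
mEos Cav2.2 W391A pRK5 is a mammalian expression plasmid built on the pRK5 backbone, with a full sequence record of about 12.3 kb. It encodes the rabbit N-type voltage-gated calcium channel pore-forming subunit Cav2.2 (CACNA1B, alpha1B) fused at its N terminus to a photoconvertible green-to-red fluorescent protein, which the feature table annotates as mEos2. The fusion is transcribed from the human cytomegalovirus immediate-early enhancer and promoter. Downstream of the promoter lie a fragment of a CMV-derived intron and an SP6 promoter typical of pRK5. The mEos2 reading frame runs directly into the CACNA1B coding sequence, which spans the numbering origin of the circular record and is followed by an SV40 polyadenylation signal. In bacteria the plasmid is maintained at high copy through a ColE1/pUC-type origin and selected with ampicillin via the bla gene. An M13 phage origin, an SV40 enhancer/early promoter region and remnants of lac elements are also annotated as backbone features. A short match to an immunoglobulin heavy-chain signal sequence upstream of mEos2 is only a fragment, and the record does not indicate that it is functional.

The channel carries the W391A substitution in the alpha-interaction domain (AID) of the intracellular I-II loop, the site where auxiliary beta subunits bind. This tryptophan is generally understood to be critical for that interaction, so the mutant serves as a beta-binding-deficient counterpart to the wild-type channel. The mEos tag suits it to fluorescence imaging of channel expression, localisation and trafficking in transfected cells, although the record does not describe specific experiments. The depositor notes that the 5′ end of the Cav2.2 sequence is very GC rich, and the cloning sites used are not recorded.
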