Addgene plasmid #206090: mEos Cav2.2 W391A pRK5
Purpose: expression of rabbit Cav2.2 calcium channel with a N-terminal mEos tag and a mutation (W391A) in the ?1-interacting domain (AID) in the I-II loop of Cav2.2
Depositing lab: Annette Dolphin. Depositing organization: University College London.
Backbone
  Vector backbone: pRK5
  Backbone size w/o insert (bp): 4716
  Vector type: Mammalian Expression
Growth in bacteria
  Bacterial resistance: Ampicillin, 100 μg/mL
  Growth temperature: 37°C
  Growth strain: DH5alpha
  Copy number: High Copy
Gene/Insert
  Gene/Insert name: cacna1b (alt name: Cav2.2 alpha1B)
  Species: O. cuniculus (rabbit)
  Entrez Gene: CACNA1B
  Promoter: CMV
  Tag / fusion protein: mEos (N terminal on insert)
  Cloning method: Restriction Enzyme; 5′ cloning site unknown (unknown if destroyed)
  Sequencing primers: 5′ TTTGCCTTTCTCTCCACA; 3′ TGAGTTTGGACAAACCAC
Resource information
  A portion of this plasmid was derived from a plasmid made by: Yasuo Mori
Terms and licenses: Academic/Nonprofit Terms; Industry Terms: Not Available to Industry
Depositor comments: 5' end of Cav2.2 DNA is very GC rich
How to cite: mEos Cav2.2 W391A pRK5 was a gift from Annette Dolphin (Addgene plasmid # 206090 ; http://n2t.net/addgene:206090 ; RRID:Addgene_206090)
